>Addgene plasmid #164706 | pVG48 | addgene full sequence | sequence record 326691 | Addgene NGS Result
GGCCGGCCGCTGCCACCGTTGTTTCCACCGAAGAAACCACCGTTGCCGTAACCACCACGACGGTTGTTGC
TAAAGAAGCTGCCACCGCCACGGCCACCGTTGTAGCCGCCGTTGTTGTTATTGTAGTTGCTACTGTTATT
TCTGGCACTTCTTGGTTTTCCTCTTAAGTGAGGAGGAACATAACCATTCTCGTTGTTGTCGTTGATGCTT
AAATTTTGCACTTGTTCGCTCAGTTCAGCCATAATATGAAATGCTTTTCTTGTTGTTCTTACGGAATACC
ACTTGCCACCTATCACCACAACTAACTTTTTCCCGTTCCTCCATCTCTTTTATATTTTTTTTCTGGAGTT
CAAGAGAAAAAAAAAGAAAAAGCAAAAAGAAAAAAGGAAAGCGCGCCTCGTTCAGAATGACACGTATAGA
ATGATGCATTACCTTGTCATCTTCAGTATCATACTGTTCGTATACATACTTACTGACATTCATAGGTATA
CATATATACACATGTATATATATCGTATGCTGCAGCTTTAAATAATCGGTGTCAAGATCTGAGCTCCACC
GCGGTGGCGGCCGCTTATTTACTCAGGATCCCGCATGTTGCAGGTGGGAGTTCCAGCTCCCGGGAAACAG
CTGCAAGAATTACTCGTGAGTAAGGAAAGAGTGAGGAACTATCGCATACCTGCATTTAAAGATGCCGATT
TGGGCGCGAATCCTTTATTTTGGCTTCACCCTCATACTATTATCAGGGCCAGAAAAAGGAAGTGTTTCCC
TCCTTCTTGAATTGATGTTACCCTCATAAAGCACGTGGCCTCTTATCGAGAAAGAAATTACCGTCGCTCG
TGATTTGTTTGCAAAAAGAACAAAACTGAAAAAACCCAGACACGCTCGACTTCCTGTCTTCCTATTGATT
GCAGCTTCCAATTTCGTCACACAACAAGGTCCTAGCGACGGCTCACAGGTTTTGTAACAAGCAATCGAAG
GTTCTGGAATGGCGGGAAAGGGTTTAGTACCACATGCTATGATGCCCACTGTGATCTCCAGAGCAAAGTT
CGTTCGATCGTACTGTTACTCTCTCTCTTTCAAACAGAATTGTCCGAATCGTGTGACAACAACAGCCTGT
TCTCACACACTCTTTTCTTCTAACCAAGGGGGTGGTTTAGTTTAGTAGAACCTCGTGAAACTTACATTTA
CATATATATAAACTTGCATAAATTGGTCAATGCAAGAAATACATATTTGGTCTTTTCTAATTCGTAGTTT
TTCAAGTTCTTAGATGCTTTCTTTTTCTCTTTTTTACAGATCATCAAGGAAGTAATTATCTACTTTTTAC
AACAAATATAAAACACCGCGGTGGCGGCCGCTAAAATCATGGCTAGCGGATCCATGCCTAGATTAGATAA
AAGTAAAGTGATTAACAGCGCATTAGAGCTGCTTAATGGGGTCGGAATCGAAGGTTTAACAACCCGTAAA
CTCGCCCAGAAGCTAGGTGTAGAGCAGCCTACATTGTATTGGCATGTAAAAAATAAGCGGGCTTTGCTCG
ACGCCTTACCCATTGAGATGTTAGATAGGCACCATACTCACTTTTGCCCTTTAGAAGGGGAAAGCTGGCA
AGATTTTTTACGTAATAACGCTAAAAGTTTTAGATGTGCTTTACTAAGTCATCGCGATGGAGCAAAAGTA
CATTTAGGTACACGGCCTACAGAAAAACAGTATGAAACTCTCGAAAATCAATTAGCCTTTTTATGCCAAC
AAGGTTTTTCACTAGAGAATGCATTATATGCACTCAGCGCTGTGGGGCACTTTACTTTAGGTTGCGTATT
GGAAGAACAAGAGCATCAAGTCGCTAAAGAAGAAAGGGAAACACCTACTACTGATAGTATGCCGCCATTA
TTACGACAAGCTATCGAATTATTTGATCGCCAAGGTGCAGAGCCAGCCTTCTTATTCGGCCTTGAATTGA
TCATATGCGGATTAGAAAAACAACTTAAATGTGAAAGTGGGTCCGCGTACAGCCGCGCGCGTACGAAAAA
CAATTACGGGTCTACCATCGAGGGCCTGCTCGATCTCCCGGACGACGACGCCCCCGAAGAGGCGGGGCTG
GCGGCTCCGCGCCTGTCCTTTCTCCCCGCGGGACACACGCGCAGACTGTCGACGGCCCCCCCGACCGATG
TCAGCCTGGGGGACGAGCTCCACTTAGACGGCGAGGACGTGGCGATGGCGCATGCCGACGCGCTAGACGA
TTTCGATCTGGACATGTTGGGGGACGGGGATTCCCCGGGTCCGGGATTTACCCCCCACGACTCCGCCCCC
TACGGCGCTCTGGATATGGCCGACTTCGAGTTTGAGCAGATGTTTACCGATGCCCTTGGAATTGACGAGT
ACGGTGGGTAGGCTCGAGTAATGATCATGTAATTAGTTATGTCACGCTTACATTCACGCCCTCCCCCCAC
ATCCGCTCTAACCGAAAAGGAAGGAGTTAGACAACCTGAAGTCTAGGTCCCTATTTATTTTTTTATAGTT
ATGTTAGTATTAAGAACGTTATTTATATTTCAAATTTTTCTTTTTTTTCTGTACAGACGCGTGTACGCAT
GTAACATTATACTGAAAACCTTGCTTGAGAAGGTTTTGGGACGCTCGAAGGCTTTAATTTGCGGCCTTAT
CGCCGGCGAATAAATTAAGGCGCGCCAACATATCCGGAGGTACCCAAAGCCGAATCCACCACGGTCACCG
TTGTTTCTGAAGAAACCACCACGGCCGCCACCGTTGTTGAAACCACCACGAGGAGCAGAATCGCCTCTTC
TGCCACCACCGTTACGGATGTGAGGTGGAACGTAACCACCACGTCTTTGTTGCCCTTCAGGCATGGAAAC
TTGCTCTGCTAACTCAGTCATATTGGATATATGTATTACTTTCTTTATTTTTTGTAGTTTAGTCTTCTAT
TTCTTTTATAGTTTGGTATCTTTTTGCAAAAAATTTACCTCTATATCGTGTTCGTGCGTATTTCTTCCTC
TATAATATGAAAAGAAAGGCAGTAGTCTTGGTTTTCTATTATTCCAAATATTACAAGAATACCCAGAACC
ACAAGAAGCAGAAGAAACTAACTGCTTTATATACTTAATTTCCCGCCACAAGCTCATCGCCCAGAAGTTT
TTTTCAGTTTTTCACCTGACAATCTGGCAGCTCGCTGAAAAATTTTCACCTGGGGTCGCCTGCTACGTAG
AGTGATCACGTTTATGAATAGCACATTATATAGTGGCCCAGACGGTCTGATGGTAGTTCATGTAGTTAAG
AATAAATACTCTGTTTGTGTGATTTCTATGTGTACGTTATCTATATAAATATTGTTGATGGTGGTAGCTG
TGGGCTGTGTTCTATGCTAGGACACCCTTAGTGGATGGAACGTCATCGCGACCCGTAGGTGTTCTTGCCT
CTCTGATGGCGATGGCGAGCGCCTTGAAAGCTGATTCGGAGCGGTGGTGGTCGTTGGTGCCCCGCAGACA
GTCCACATGCATGGTGATACGCGCCTCAGTGGCGAAACTCTCCAAGAAGTGCGGGATCATCTCTGTGGAT
AGCTGGCCTATGCGTTCTCGCTTCAGGCCCAGCTCCACCACGGCGAAAGGCCTATTGGAGAAGTCAACCA
CAGCGCGGCTCAGCGCCTCGTCCAGTGGTGCAAACCCATGCCCGAACCTCTTGATACCACGCACGGAGCC
AAGCGCCTCCTTGAACGCTTGGCCCAGCGCAATCCCACAGTCCTCAACAGTGTGGTGGTCATCGATGTGC
AAGTCCCCTATACACTCCAGGATCAGAGACCACCCGCCATGCTTCGCCAGCGCAGTCAACATGTGGTCCA
AAAACCCAACTCCAGTGTGCACATGGATGGTCTGCCCATCACCACTAGCATATTCCTTGCCCAGTATGCT
CTCCCGTACAGAAACAGACCCACCGTCAAGATCCAGCGCCAGCTGTATATTCGTCTCCTGCGTAACCCTC
TTAACAAACGCCATCCTTTGCTCGATGCTTCTCTTTGCTTCAATTATCTCAACTTTAAGTAAACCTGAAG
TAAACTAGAACTAGATTAAATCAGAAGGCATCCGCAGCTTTATATACATATAGAGCCTCTTTGCCTTCGT
TTATCTTGCCTGCTCATTTTTTAGTATATTCTTCGAAGAAATCACATTACTTTATATAATGTATAATTCA
TTATGTGATAATGCCAATCGCTAAGAAAAAAAAAGAGTCATCCGCTAGGTGGAAAAAAAAAAATGAAAAT
CATTACCGAGGCATAAAAAAATATAGAGTGTACTAGAGGAGGCCAAGAGTAATAGAAAAAGAAAATTGCG
GGAAAGGACTGTGTTATGACTTCCCTGACTAATGCCGTGTTCAAACGATACCTGGCAGTGACTCCTAGCG
CTCACCAAGCTCTTAAAACGAGAATTAAGAAAAAGTCGTCATCTTTCGATAAGTTTTTCCCACAGCAAAG
CAATAGTAGAAAAAAACAATGGGAAACGTTGAATGAAGACAAAGCGTCGTGGTTTAAAAGGAAATACGCT
CACGTACATGCTAGGGAACAGGACCGTGCAGCGGCCAGCGTGGCCGTTTAAACATTTAAATGGCCGGCCC
AGCTTTTGTTCCCTTTAGTGAGGGTTAATTCCGAGCTTGGCGTAATCATGGTCATAGCTGTTTCCTGTGT
GAAATTGTTATCCGCTCACAATTCCACACAACATACGAGCCGGAAGCATAAAGTGTAAAGCCTGGGGTGC
CTAATGAGTGAGCTAACTCACATTAATTGCGTTGCGCTCACTGCCCGCTTTCCAGTCGGGAAACCTGTCG
TGCCAGCTGCATTAATGAATCGGCCAACGCGCGGGGAGAGGCGGTTTGCGTATTGGGCGCTCTTCCGCTT
CCTCGCTCACTGACTCGCTGCGCTCGGTCGTTCGGCTGCGGCGAGCGGTATCAGCTCACTCAAAGGCGGT
AATACGGTTATCCACAGAATCAGGGGATAACGCAGGAAAGAACATGTGAGCAAAAGGCCAGCAAAAGGCC
AGGAACCGTAAAAAGGCCGCGTTGCTGGCGTTTTTCCATAGGCTCCGCCCCCCTGACGAGCATCACAAAA
ATCGACGCTCAAGTCAGAGGTGGCGAAACCCGACAGGACTATAAAGATACCAGGCGTTTCCCCCTGGAAG
CTCCCTCGTGCGCTCTCCTGTTCCGACCCTGCCGCTTACCGGATACCTGTCCGCCTTTCTCCCTTCGGGA
AGCGTGGCGCTTTCTCATAGCTCACGCTGTAGGTATCTCAGTTCGGTGTAGGTCGTTCGCTCCAAGCTGG
GCTGTGTGCACGAACCCCCCGTTCAGCCCGACCGCTGCGCCTTATCCGGTAACTATCGTCTTGAGTCCAA
CCCGGTAAGACACGACTTATCGCCACTGGCAGCAGCCACTGGTAACAGGATTAGCAGAGCGAGGTATGTA
GGCGGTGCTACAGAGTTCTTGAAGTGGTGGCCTAACTACGGCTACACTAGAAGAACAGTATTTGGTATCT
GCGCTCTGCTGAAGCCAGTTACCTTCGGAAAAAGAGTTGGTAGCTCTTGATCCGGCAAACAAACCACCGC
TGGTAGCGGTGGTTTTTTTGTTTGCAAGCAGCAGATTACGCGCAGAAAAAAAGGATCTCAAGAAGATCCT
TTGATCTTTTCTACGGGGTCTGACGCTCAGTGGAACGAAAACTCACGTTAAGGGATTTTGGTCATGAGAT
TATCAAAAAGGATCTTCACCTAGATCCTTTTAAATTAAAAATGAAGTTTTAAATCAATCTAAAGTATATA
TGAGTAAACTTGGTCTGACAGTTACCAATGCTTAATCAGTGAGGCACCTATCTCAGCGATCTGTCTATTT
CGTTCATCCATAGTTGCCTGACTCCCCGTCGTGTAGATAACTACGATACGGGAGGGCTTACCATCTGGCC
CCAGTGCTGCAATGATACCGCGAGACCCACGCTCACCGGCTCCAGATTTATCAGCAATAAACCAGCCAGC
CGGAAGGGCCGAGCGCAGAAGTGGTCCTGCAACTTTATCCGCCTCCATCCAGTCTATTAATTGTTGCCGG
GAAGCTAGAGTAAGTAGTTCGCCAGTTAATAGTTTGCGCAACGTTGTTGCCATTGCTACAGGCATCGTGG
TGTCACGCTCGTCGTTTGGTATGGCTTCATTCAGCTCCGGTTCCCAACGATCAAGGCGAGTTACATGATC
CCCCATGTTGTGCAAAAAAGCGGTTAGCTCCTTCGGTCCTCCGATCGTTGTCAGAAGTAAGTTGGCCGCA
GTGTTATCACTCATGGTTATGGCAGCACTGCATAATTCTCTTACTGTCATGCCATCCGTAAGATGCTTTT
CTGTGACTGGTGAGTACTCAACCAAGTCATTCTGAGAATAGTGTATGCGGCGACCGAGTTGCTCTTGCCC
GGCGTCAATACGGGATAATACCGCGCCACATAGCAGAACTTTAAAAGTGCTCATCATTGGAAAACGTTCT
TCGGGGCGAAAACTCTCAAGGATCTTACCGCTGTTGAGATCCAGTTCGATGTAACCCACTCGTGCACCCA
ACTGATCTTCAGCATCTTTTACTTTCACCAGCGTTTCTGGGTGAGCAAAAACAGGAAGGCAAAATGCCGC
AAAAAAGGGAATAAGGGCGACACGGAAATGTTGAATACTCATACTCTTCCTTTTTCAATATTATTGAAGC
ATTTATCAGGGTTATTGTCTCATGAGCGGATACATATTTGAATGTATTTAGAAAAATAAACAAATAGGGG
TTCCGCGCACATTTCCCCGAAAAGTGCCACCTGACGTCCTCGGCGCGTGACGTCTAAGAAACCATTATTA
TCATGACATTAACCTATAAAAATAGGCGTATCACGAGGCCCTTTCGTCTCGCGCGTTTCGGTGATGACGG
TGAAAACCTCTGACACATGCAGCTCCCGGAGACGGTCACAGCTTGTCTGTAAGCGGATGCCGGGAGCAGA
CAAGCCCGTCAGGGCGCGTCAGCGGGTGTTGGCGGGTGTCGGGGCTGGCTTAACTATGCGGCATCAGAGC
AGATTGTACTGAGAGTGCACCATACCACCTTTTCAATTCATCATTTTTTTTTTATTCTTTTTTTTGATTT
CGGTTTCCTTGAAATTTTTTTGATTCGGTAATCTCCGAACAGAAGGAAGAACGAAGGAAGGAGCACAGAC
TTAGATTGGTATATATACGCATATTGGGTCAGCAGTACAGAACCCTCGACGAAGTTGTAAGTGGTGGATC
AGATATCATCATTGTTGGCAGAGGACTTTTCGCCAAGGGTAGAGATCCTAATACTAAACTCACAAATTAG
AGCTTCAATTTAATTATATCAGTTATTACCCTATGCGGTGTGAAATACCGCACAGATGCGTAAGGAGAAA
ATACCGCATCAGGAAATTGTAAGCGTTAATATTTTGTTAAAATTCGCGTTAAATTTTTGTTAAATCAGCT
CATTTTTTAACCAATAGGCCGAAATCGGCAAAATCCCTTATAAATCAAAAGAATAGACCGAGATAGGGT
[37 nt withheld, positions 7560-7596]
AAAGAACGTGGACTCCAACGTCAAAGG
[49 nt withheld, positions 7624-7672]
T
[91 nt withheld, positions 7674-7764]
G
[124 nt withheld, positions 7766-7889]
CCATTCGCCATTCAGGCTGCGCAACTGTTGGGAAGGGCGATCGGTGCGGGCCTCTTCGCTATTACGCCAG
CTGGCGAAAGGGGGATGTGCTGCAAGGCGATTAAGTTGGGTAACGCCAGGGTTTTCCCAGTCACGACGTT
GTAAAACGACGGCCAGTGAATTGTAATACGACTCACTATAGGGGGCCAGCGTGGCCGTTTAAACATTTAA
AT
Features (pLannotate 1.2.2; 26 found; start..end, strand, type, name):
     45..242     -  CDS            DED1 (fragment): DED1_YEAST - Also known as SPP81. Experimental evidence at protein level: Swiss-Prot protein existence level 1. ATP-binding RNA helicase involved in translation initiation. Remodels RNA in response to ADP and ATP concentrations by facilitating disruption, but also formation of RNA duplexes. Has weak ATP-dependent affinity for dsRNA, but strong ATP-dependent affinity for ssRNA. Acts as a virus host factor involved in the replication of the MBV and the L-A viruses by promoting the negative-strand RNA synthesis. May be involved in recognition of the preinitiation complex and DNA binding of the RN
    238..570     -  CDS            YO201_YEAST (fragment): Protein uncertain: Swiss-Prot protein existence level 5. From Saccharomyces cerevisiae (strain ATCC 204508 / S288c) (Baker's yeast).
   1344..1362    +  misc_feature   MCS (fragment): pBluescript multiple cloning site
   1388..2003    +  CDS            TetR (fragment): tetracycline repressor TetR; tetR from transposon Tn10; TetR binds to the tetracycline operator tetO to inhibit transcription. This inhibition can be relieved by adding tetracycline or doxycycline.
   2155..2388    +  CDS            VP16 AD: transcriptional activation domain of herpes simplex virus protein VP16 (Triezenberg et al., 1988; Cousens et al., 1989); UL48
   2405..2652    +  terminator     CYC1 terminator: S. cerevisiae CYC1; transcription terminator for CYC1
   2703..2891    -  CDS            DED1 (fragment): DED1_CANGA - Protein inferred from homology: Swiss-Prot protein existence level 3. ATP-binding RNA helicase involved in translation initiation. Remodels RNA in response to ADP and ATP concentrations by facilitating disruption, but also formation of RNA duplexes (By similarity). From Candida glabrata (strain ATCC 2001 / CBS 138 / JCM 3761 / NBRC 0622 / NRRL Y-65) (Yeast) (Torulopsis glabrata).
   3378..4013    -  CDS            HIS3: HIS7_YEAST - Experimental evidence at protein level: Swiss-Prot protein existence level 1. From Saccharomyces cerevisiae (strain ATCC 204508 / S288c) (Baker's yeast).
   4119..4306    -  promoter       HIS3 promoter: S. cerevisiae HIS3
   4356..4583    +  CDS            MRM1 (fragment): MRM1_YEAST - Also known as PET56 From Saccharomyces cerevisiae (strain ATCC 204508 / S288c) (Baker's yeast).
   4632..4650    -  promoter       T3 promoter: promoter for bacteriophage T3 RNA polymerase
   4695..4711    -  protein_bind   lac operator: The lac repressor binds to the lac operator to inhibit transcription in E. coli. This inhibition can be relieved by adding lactose or isopropyl-β-D-thiogalactopyranoside (IPTG). lac repressor encoded by lacI
   4719..4749    -  promoter       lac promoter: promoter for the E. coli lac operon
   4764..4785    -  protein_bind   CAP binding site: CAP binding activates transcription in the presence of cAMP. E. coli catabolite activator protein
   4798..4890    -  CDS            lacI (fragment): lac repressor; lacI; The lac repressor binds to the lac operator to inhibit transcription in E. coli. This inhibition can be relieved by adding lactose or isopropyl-β-D-thiogalactopyranoside (IPTG).
   5073..5661    -  rep_origin     ori: high-copy-number ColE1/pMB1/pBR322/pUC origin of replication
   5832..6692    -  CDS            AmpR: β-lactamase; bla; confers resistance to ampicillin, carbenicillin, and related antibiotics
   6693..6797    -  promoter       AmpR promoter: bla
   6908..6943    +  CDS            rop (fragment): Rop protein, which maintains plasmids at low copy number; rop
   7045..7094    +  misc_feature   bom (fragment): basis of mobility region from pBR322
   7102..7234    +  promoter       URA3 promoter (fragment): S. cerevisiae URA3
   7234..7326    +  CDS            URA3 (fragment): PYRF_YEAST - Experimental evidence at protein level: Swiss-Prot protein existence level 1. From Saccharomyces cerevisiae (strain ATCC 204508 / S288c) (Baker's yeast).
   7382..7433    +  misc_feature   bom (fragment): basis of mobility region from pBR322
   7461..7889    -  rep_origin     f1 ori (sequence partly withheld): f1 bacteriophage origin of replication; arrow indicates direction of (+) strand synthesis
   7893..8050    -  CDS            lacZα (fragment): LacZα fragment of β-galactosidase; lacZ fragment
   8053..8071    +  promoter       T7 promoter: promoter for bacteriophage T7 RNA polymerase
