[The description below was written by a language model from this plasmid's Addgene catalogue record and pLannotate feature annotations shown in this document.]
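Description:
pVG48 is a yeast expression plasmid built on the EZL105 backbone, in which the light-inducible transcription factor EL222 of the parent vector has been replaced by the reverse tetracycline-controlled transactivator rtTA. It is propagated in E. coli through a high-copy ColE1/pUC-type origin with ampicillin selection from the β-lactamase gene, and also retains an f1 phage origin and pBluescript-style remnants (T3 and T7 promoters, lac promoter/operator, lacZα fragment). In budding yeast it is selected with a HIS3 marker driven by its own promoter. No yeast replication origin (2μ or CEN/ARS) is annotated. The sequences flanking HIS3 (DED1 and MRM1/PET56 fragments) correspond to the native HIS3 neighbourhood, which would be consistent with an integrating design, although the record does not state this. Small URA3, rop and bom fragments appear to be backbone leftovers.

The payload is a PGK1pr–rtTA–CYC1t cassette. The annotated TetR-derived DNA-binding portion followed by the herpes simplex VP16 activation domain together make up the transactivator, and the CYC1 terminator closes the unit. The PGK1 promoter itself was not picked up by the automated annotation but presumably occupies the unannotated stretch upstream of the TetR coding region. PGK1 is a strong constitutive glycolytic promoter, so rtTA should be produced continuously. The protein binds tetO-containing promoters and activates transcription only when doxycycline or a related tetracycline is present. The plasmid therefore supplies the regulator half of a Tet-On system and was used in a study comparing inducible promoter systems in S. cerevisiae. The depositor's comment on yEVenus concerns a reporter that is not annotated in this construct.
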