Addgene plasmid #164706: pVG48
Purpose: rtTA under the control of PGK1 promoter
Depositing lab: Sahand Jamal Rahi. Depositing organization: Swiss Federal Institute of Technology (EPFL). Publication: Multidimensional characterization of inducible promoters and a highly light-sensitive LOV-transcription factor. Gligorovski V, Sadeghi A, Rahi SJ. Nat Commun. 2023 Jun 27;14(1):3810. doi: 10.1038/s41467-023-38959-8. PubMed 37369667.
Backbone
  Vector backbone: EZL105
  Backbone manufacturer: Zhou et al, Nature, 2018 PMID: 29562237
  Modifications to backbone: The light-inducible transcription factor EL222 has been replaced with rTA.
  Vector type: Yeast Expression
  Selectable markers: HIS3
Growth in bacteria
  Bacterial resistance: Ampicillin, 100 μg/mL
  Growth temperature: 37°C
  Growth strain: DH5alpha
  Copy number: High Copy
Gene/Insert
  Gene/Insert name: PGK1pr - rtTA - CYC1t
  Species: S. cerevisiae (budding yeast)
  Cloning method: Restriction Enzyme; 5′ cloning site Unknown (unknown if destroyed); 3′ cloning site Unknown (unknown if destroyed)
  Sequencing primers: 5′ Unknown
Resource information
  A portion of this plasmid was derived from a plasmid made by: rtTA was cloned from pCH043 which was a gift from Attila Becskei
Terms and licenses: Academic/Nonprofit Terms; Industry Terms: Not Available to Industry
Depositor comments: yEVenus is a codon-optimized yEGFP variant with F46L, S65G, V68L, S72A, M153T, V163A, S175G, and T203Y mutations. Please visit https://www.biorxiv.org/content/10.1101/2020.08.16.253310v2 for bioRxiv preprint.
How to cite: pVG48 was a gift from Sahand Jamal Rahi (Addgene plasmid # 164706 ; http://n2t.net/addgene:164706 ; RRID:Addgene_164706)
